Addgene plasmid #226453: TOPO-SV40
Purpose: For subcloning of SV40 promoter or for assays using M13 phage
Depositing lab: Glen Borchert. Depositing organization: University of South Alabama. Publication: Long G4-rich enhancers target promoters via a G4 DNA-based mechanism. DeMeis JD, Roberts JT, Delcher HA, Godang NL, Coley AB, Brown CL, Shaw MH, Naaz S, Dahal A, Alqudah SY, Nguyen KN, Nguyen AD, Paudel SS, Shell JE, Patil SS, Dang H, O'Neal WK, Knowles MR, Houserova D, Gillespie MN, Borchert GM. Nucleic Acids Res. 2025 Jan 11;53(2):gkae1180. doi: 10.1093/nar/gkae1180. PubMed 39658038.
Backbone
  Vector backbone: pCR2.1-Topo
  Vector type: Cloning vector
Growth in bacteria
  Bacterial resistance: Ampicillin, 100 μg/mL
  Growth temperature: 37°C
  Growth strain: DH5alpha
  Copy number: High Copy
Gene/Insert
  Gene/Insert name: SV40
  Species: H. sapiens (human)
  Mutation: No
  Cloning method: TOPO Cloning
Terms and licenses: Academic/Nonprofit Terms; Industry Terms: Not Available to Industry
How to cite: TOPO-SV40 was a gift from Glen Borchert (Addgene plasmid # 226453 ; http://n2t.net/addgene:226453 ; RRID:Addgene_226453)
