[The description below was written by a language model from this plasmid's Addgene catalogue record and pLannotate feature annotations shown in this document.]
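Description:
TOPO-SV40 is a small bacterial cloning plasmid (about 5.2 kb by the sequenced record) built in the pCR2.1-TOPO backbone, into which an SV40 promoter fragment was inserted by TOPO cloning. It is maintained at high copy in E. coli through a ColE1/pUC-type origin and is selected with ampicillin via the β-lactamase gene. The backbone also carries a neomycin/kanamycin phosphotransferase gene, preceded by a remnant of Tn5 transposase sequence. The insertion site lies within the lac region of the vector. A CAP binding site, lac promoter and lac operator sit upstream of it, and a T7 promoter and a lacZα fragment lie on the other side, consistent with the interrupted lacZα cloning site of this vector family.

The annotated insert is larger than the promoter alone. On the reverse strand relative to the lac promoter, the feature table shows the SV40 enhancer and early promoter followed by a complete puromycin N-acetyltransferase coding sequence and a synthetic polyadenylation signal, plus a short tetracycline-resistance gene fragment. This suggests the amplified piece was an SV40-driven puromycin selection cassette taken from another vector, although the record does not name its source. The catalogue lists the insert species as human, but the SV40 promoter is of simian virus 40 origin.

The plasmid also contains an f1 bacteriophage origin, which allows single-stranded copies of the plasmid to be produced and packaged when cells are infected with an M13-type helper phage. This fits the stated purposes, which are to serve as a source for subcloning the SV40 promoter into other constructs and to support assays using M13 phage.
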