Features (pLannotate 1.2.2; 16 found; start..end, strand, type, name):
      2..94      +  CDS            lacI (fragment): lac repressor; lacI; The lac repressor binds to the lac operator to inhibit transcription in E. coli. This inhibition can be relieved by adding lactose or isopropyl-β-D-thiogalactopyranoside (IPTG).
    107..128     +  protein_bind   CAP binding site: CAP binding activates transcription in the presence of cAMP. E. coli catabolite activator protein
    143..173     +  promoter       lac promoter: promoter for the E. coli lac operon
    181..197     +  protein_bind   lac operator: The lac repressor binds to the lac operator to inhibit transcription in E. coli. This inhibition can be relieved by adding lactose or isopropyl-β-D-thiogalactopyranoside (IPTG). lac repressor encoded by lacI
    295..334     -  CDS            TcR (fragment): tetracycline efflux protein; tet; confers resistance to tetracycline
    350..398     -  polyA_signal   poly(A) signal: synthetic polyadenylation signal
    423..1022    -  CDS            PuroR: puromycin N-acetyltransferase confers resistance to puromycin
   1053..1410    -  promoter       SV40 promoter: SV40 enhancer and early promoter
   1610..1628    -  promoter       T7 promoter: promoter for bacteriophage T7 RNA polymerase
   1631..1788    +  CDS            lacZα (fragment): LacZα fragment of β-galactosidase; lacZ fragment
   1792..2220    +  rep_origin     f1 ori (sequence partly withheld): f1 bacteriophage origin of replication; arrow indicates direction of (+) strand synthesis
   2233..2532    +  CDS            tnpA (fragment): TN5P_ECOLX - Also known as tnp. Experimental evidence at protein level: Swiss-Prot protein existence level 1. Mediates transposition of transposon Tn5 by a 'cut and paste' mechanism. First, the monomeric transposase binds the 19 bp inverted DNA repeats flanking the transposon. Then, dimerization of the DNA- bound transposase creates a synaptic DNA complex. After nicking of the first DNA strand, excision of the transposon proceeds through a series of intermediates. The transposase then mediates the insertion of the transposon at a new site by strand transfer. The activity of the wild- type tran
   2564..3355    +  CDS            neo: KKA2_KLEPN - Also known as kan, nptII. Experimental evidence at protein level: Swiss-Prot protein existence level 1. Resistance to kanamycin, neomycin, paromomycin, ribostamycin, butirosin and gentamicin B. From Klebsiella pneumoniae.
   3359..3375    +  promoter       AmpR promoter (fragment): bla
   3376..4236    +  CDS            AmpR: β-lactamase; bla; confers resistance to ampicillin, carbenicillin, and related antibiotics
   4407..4995    +  rep_origin     ori: high-copy-number ColE1/pMB1/pBR322/pUC origin of replication
>Addgene plasmid #226453 | TOPO-SV40 | addgene full sequence | sequence record 452307 | Addgene NGS Result
AGCGCCCAATACGCAAACCGCCTCTCCCCGCGCGTTGGCCGATTCATTAATGCAGCTGGCACGACAGGTT
TCCCGACTGGAAAGCGGGCAGTGAGCGCAACGCAATTAATGTGAGTTAGCTCACTCATTAGGCACCCCAG
GCTTTACACTTTATGCTTCCGGCTCGTATGTTGTGTGGAATTGTGAGCGGATAACAATTTCACACAGGAA
ACAGCTATGACCATGATTACGCCAAGCTTGGTACCGAGCTCGGATCCACTAGTAACGGCCGCCAGTGTGC
TGGAATTCGCCCTTGAGCTGACTGGGTTGAAGGCTCTCAAGGGCATCGGTCGACAGCATCTAGTTCGAAC
ACACAAAAAACCAACACACAGATGTAATGAAAATAAAGATATTTTATTGCGGCCATGACCGGTTCTAGAT
CATTAGGCGCCAGGTTTTCGTGTCATACACCAGGTCCTAGGTCCCTCGGGCACCTCGACATCGGCGGTCA
CGGTGAAGCCCAGGCGCTCGTAGAATGGAAGGTTTCTTGGTGCGCTTGTTTCGAGAAAGGCGGGCACACC
GGCGCGTTCGGCGGCCTCTACGCCGGGCAACACGACGGCGCTGCCCAAGCCCTTGCCCTGGTGGTCGGGG
CTCACTCCTACAGTGGCCAGAAACCAGGCAGGCTCCTTGGGACGATGGGGGGCAAGCAGGCCCTCCATTT
GCTGCTGGGCGGCCAGGCGGCTGCCGCTCAGCTCGGCCATTCGGGGGCCGATCTCGGCGAACACGGCGCC
GGCCTCAACGCTCTCGGGGGTAGTCCACACGGCCACGGCCGCGCCGTCGTCGGCTACCCACACCTTGCCG
ATGTCCAGCCCGACGCGGGTCAGGAACAGCTCCTGCAACTCTGTCACACGCTCGATGTGCCGGTCGGGGT
CCACGGTGTGCCGGGTAGCGGGGTAGTCGGCGAAAGCGGCGGCCAGAGTGCGGACGGCGCGGGGCACATC
ATCGCGAGTGGCCAGGCGCACGGTAGGCTTGTACTCGGTCATGGTGGCGCTAGTGTCAGAAGAATCGAGC
TTTTTGCAAAAGCCTAGGCCTCCAAAAAAGCCTCCTCACTACTTCTGGAATAGCTCAGAGGCAGAGGCGG
CCTCGGCCTCTGCATAAATAAAAAAAATTAGTCAGCCATGGGGCGGAGAATGGGCGGAACTGGGCGGAGT
TAGGGGCGGGATGGGCGGAGTTAGGGGCGGGACTATGGTTGCTGACTAATTGAGATGCATGCTTTGCATA
CTTCTGCCTGCTGGGGAGCCTGGGGACTTTCCACACCTGGTTGCTGACTAATTGAGATGCATGCTTTGCA
TACTTCTGCCTGCTGGGGAGCCTGGGGACTTTCCACACCCTAACTGACACACATTCCACAGCTGGTTCTT
TCCGCCTCAGAAGGTAGCTAACCAAGTTCCTCTTTCAGAGGTTATTTCAGGCCATGGTGCTGCGCAGATC
AGCGGAAGAGCGCCCAATACGCAAACAGATCCTTATCGATTTTACCACATTTGTAGAGGTTTTACTTGCA
AGGGCGAATTCTGCAGATATCCATCACACTGGCGGCCGCTCGAGCATGCATCTAGAGGGCCCAATTCGCC
CTATAGTGAGTCGTATTACAATTCACTGGCCGTCGTTTTACAACGTCGTGACTGGGAAAACCCTGGCGTT
ACCCAACTTAATCGCCTTGCAGCACATCCCCCTTTCGCCAGCTGGCGTAATAGCGAAGAGGCCCGCACCG
ATCGCCCTTCCCAACAGTTGCGCAGCCTGAATGGCGAATGG
[124 nt withheld, positions 1792-1915]
C
[91 nt withheld, positions 1917-2007]
A
[49 nt withheld, positions 2009-2057]
CCTTTGACGTTGGAGTCCACGTTCTTT
[37 nt withheld, positions 2085-2121]
ACCCTATCTCGGTCTATTCTTTTGATTTATAAGGGATTTTGCCGATTTCGGCCTATTGGTTAAAAAATGA
GCTGATTTAACAAAAATTTAACGCGAATTTTAACAAAATTCAGGGCGCAAGGGCTGCTAAAGGAAGCGGA
ACACGTAGAAAGCCAGTCCGCAGAAACGGTGCTGACCCCGGATGAATGTCAGCTACTGGGCTATCTGGAC
AAGGGAAAACGCAAGCGCAAAGAGAAAGCAGGTAGCTTGCAGTGGGCTTACATGGCGATAGCTAGACTGG
GCGGTTTTATGGACAGCAAGCGAACCGGAATTGCCAGCTGGGGCGCCCTCTGGTAAGGTTGGGAAGCCCT
GCAAAGTAAACTGGATGGCTTTCTTGCCGCCAAGGATCTGATGGCGCAGGGGATCAAGATCTGATCAAGA
GACAGGATGAGGATCGTTTCGCATGATTGAACAAGATGGATTGCACGCAGGTTCTCCGGCCGCTTGGGTG
GAGAGGCTATTCGGCTATGACTGGGCACAACAGACAATCGGCTGCTCTGATGCCGCCGTGTTCCGGCTGT
CAGCGCAGGGGCGCCCGGTTCTTTTTGTCAAGACCGACCTGTCCGGTGCCCTGAATGAACTGCAGGACGA
GGCAGCGCGGCTATCGTGGCTGGCCACGACGGGCGTTCCTTGCGCAGCTGTGCTCGACGTTGTCACTGAA
GCGGGAAGGGACTGGCTGCTATTGGGCGAAGTGCCGGGGCAGGATCTCCTGTCATCCCACCTTGCTCCTG
CCGAGAAAGTATCCATCATGGCTGATGCAATGCGGCGGCTGCATACGCTTGATCCGGCTACCTGCCCATT
CGACCACCAAGCGAAACATCGCATCGAGCGAGCACGTACTCGGATGGAAGCCGGTCTTGTCGATCAGGAT
GATCTGGACGAAGAGCATCAGGGGCTCGCGCCAGCCGAACTGTTCGCCAGGCTCAAGGCGCGCATGCCCG
ACGGCGAGGATCTCGTCGTGACCCATGGCGATGCCTGCTTGCCGAATATCATGGTGGAAAATGGCCGCTT
TTCTGGATTCATCGACTGTGGCCGGCTGGGTGTGGCGGACCGCTATCAGGACATAGCGTTGGCTACCCGT
GATATTGCTGAAGAGCTTGGCGGCGAATGGGCTGACCGCTTCCTCGTGCTTTACGGTATCGCCGCTCCCG
ATTCGCAGCGCATCGCCTTCTATCGCCTTCTTGACGAGTTCTTCTGAATTGAAAAAGGAAGAGTATGAGT
ATTCAACATTTCCGTGTCGCCCTTATTCCCTTTTTTGCGGCATTTTGCCTTCCTGTTTTTGCTCACCCAG
AAACGCTGGTGAAAGTAAAAGATGCTGAAGATCAGTTGGGTGCACGAGTGGGTTACATCGAACTGGATCT
CAACAGCGGTAAGATCCTTGAGAGTTTTCGCCCCGAAGAACGTTTTCCAATGATGAGCACTTTTAAAGTT
CTGCTATGTGGCGCGGTATTATCCCGTATTGACGCCGGGCAAGAGCAACTCGGTCGCCGCATACACTATT
CTCAGAATGACTTGGTTGAGTACTCACCAGTCACAGAAAAGCATCTTACGGATGGCATGACAGTAAGAGA
ATTATGCAGTGCTGCCATAACCATGAGTGATAACACTGCGGCCAACTTACTTCTGACAACGATCGGAGGA
CCGAAGGAGCTAACCGCTTTTTTGCACAACATGGGGGATCATGTAACTCGCCTTGATCGTTGGGAACCGG
AGCTGAATGAAGCCATACCAAACGACGAGCGTGACACCACGATGCCTGTAGCAATGGCAACAACGTTGCG
CAAACTATTAACTGGCGAACTACTTACTCTAGCTTCCCGGCAACAATTAATAGACTGGATGGAGGCGGAT
AAAGTTGCAGGACCACTTCTGCGCTCGGCCCTTCCGGCTGGCTGGTTTATTGCTGATAAATCTGGAGCCG
GTGAGCGTGGGTCTCGCGGTATCATTGCAGCACTGGGGCCAGATGGTAAGCCCTCCCGTATCGTAGTTAT
CTACACGACGGGGAGTCAGGCAACTATGGATGAACGAAATAGACAGATCGCTGAGATAGGTGCCTCACTG
ATTAAGCATTGGTAACTGTCAGACCAAGTTTACTCATATATACTTTAGATTGATTTAAAACTTCATTTTT
AATTTAAAAGGATCTAGGTGAAGATCCTTTTTGATAATCTCATGACCAAAATCCCTTAACGTGAGTTTTC
GTTCCACTGAGCGTCAGACCCCGTAGAAAAGATCAAAGGATCTTCTTGAGATCCTTTTTTTCTGCGCGTA
ATCTGCTGCTTGCAAACAAAAAAACCACCGCTACCAGCGGTGGTTTGTTTGCCGGATCAAGAGCTACCAA
CTCTTTTTCCGAAGGTAACTGGCTTCAGCAGAGCGCAGATACCAAATACTGTTCTTCTAGTGTAGCCGTA
GTTAGGCCACCACTTCAAGAACTCTGTAGCACCGCCTACATACCTCGCTCTGCTAATCCTGTTACCAGTG
GCTGCTGCCAGTGGCGATAAGTCGTGTCTTACCGGGTTGGACTCAAGACGATAGTTACCGGATAAGGCGC
AGCGGTCGGGCTGAACGGGGGGTTCGTGCACACAGCCCAGCTTGGAGCGAACGACCTACACCGAACTGAG
ATACCTACAGCGTGAGCTATGAGAAAGCGCCACGCTTCCCGAAGGGAGAAAGGCGGACAGGTATCCGGTA
AGCGGCAGGGTCGGAACAGGAGAGCGCACGAGGGAGCTTCCAGGGGGAAACGCCTGGTATCTTTATAGTC
CTGTCGGGTTTCGCCACCTCTGACTTGAGCGTCGATTTTTGTGATGCTCGTCAGGGGGGCGGAGCCTATG
GAAAAACGCCAGCAACGCGGCCTTTTTACGGTTCCTGGCCTTTTGCTGGCCTTTTGCTCACATGTTCTTT
CCTGCGTTATCCCCTGATTCTGTGGATAACCGTATTACCGCCTTTGAGTGAGCTGATACCGCTCGCCGCA
GCCGAACGACCGAGCGCAGCGAGTCAGTGAGCGAGGAAGCGGAAG
